>Addgene plasmid #142555 | TFORF0202 | addgene full sequence | sequence record 395945 | Addgene NGS Result
TTAATGTAGTCTTATGCAATACTCTTGTAGTCTTGCAACATGGTAACGATGAGTTAGCAACATGCCTTAC
AAGGAGAGAAAAAGCACCGTGCATGCCGATTGGTGGAAGTAAGGTGGTACGATCGTGCCTTATTAGGAAG
GCAACAGACGGGTCTGACATGGATTGGACGAACCACTGAATTGCCGCATTGCAGAGATATTGTATTTAAG
TGCCTAGCTCGATACATAAACGGGTCTCTCTGGTTAGACCAGATCTGAGCCTGGGAGCTCTCTGGCTAAC
TAGGGAACCCACTGCTTAAGCCTCAATAAAGCTTGCCTTGAGTGCTTCAAGTAGTGTGTGCCCGTCTGTT
GTGTGACTCTGGTAACTAGAGATCCCTCAGACCCTTTTAGTCAGTGTGGAAAATCTCTAGCAGTGGCGCC
CGAACAGGGACTTGAAAGCGAAAGGGAAACCAGAGGAGCTCTCTCGACGCAGGACTCGGCTTGCTGAAGC
GCGCACGGCAAGAGGCGAGGGGCGGCGACTGGTGAGTACGCCAAAAATTTTGACTAGCGGAGGCTAGAAG
GAGAGAGATGGGTGCGAGAGCGTCAGTATTAAGCGGGGGAGAATTAGATCGCGATGGGAAAAAATTCGGT
TAAGGCCAGGGGGAAAGAAAAAATATAAATTAAAACATATAGTATGGGCAAGCAGGGAGCTAGAACGATT
CGCAGTTAATCCTGGCCTGTTAGAAACATCAGAAGGCTGTAGACAAATACTGGGACAGCTACAACCATCC
CTTCAGACAGGATCAGAAGAACTTAGATCATTATATAATACAGTAGCAACCCTCTATTGTGTGCATCAAA
GGATAGAGATAAAAGACACCAAGGAAGCTTTAGACAAGATAGAGGAAGAGCAAAACAAAAGTAAGACCAC
CGCACAGCAAGCGGCCGCTGATCTTCAGACCTGGAGGAGGAGATATGAGGGACAATTGGAGAAGTGAATT
ATATAAATATAAAGTAGTAAAAATTGAACCATTAGGAGTAGCACCCACCAAGGCAAAGAGAAGAGTGGTG
CAGAGAGAAAAAAGAGCAGTGGGAATAGGAGCTTTGTTCCTTGGGTTCTTGGGAGCAGCAGGAAGCACTA
TGGGCGCAGCGTCAATGACGCTGACGGTACAGGCCAGACAATTATTGTCTGGTATAGTGCAGCAGCAGAA
CAATTTGCTGAGGGCTATTGAGGCGCAACAGCATCTGTTGCAACTCACAGTCTGGGGCATCAAGCAGCTC
CAGGCAAGAATCCTGGCTGTGGAAAGATACCTAAAGGATCAACAGCTCCTGGGGATTTGGGGTTGCTCTG
GAAAACTCATTTGCACCACTGCTGTGCCTTGGAATGCTAGTTGGAGTAATAAATCTCTGGAACAGATTTG
GAATCACACGACCTGGATGGAGTGGGACAGAGAAATTAACAATTACACAAGCTTAATACACTCCTTAATT
GAAGAATCGCAAAACCAGCAAGAAAAGAATGAACAAGAATTATTGGAATTAGATAAATGGGCAAGTTTGT
GGAATTGGTTTAACATAACAAATTGGCTGTGGTATATAAAATTATTCATAATGATAGTAGGAGGCTTGGT
AGGTTTAAGAATAGTTTTTGCTGTACTTTCTATAGTGAATAGAGTTAGGCAGGGATATTCACCATTATCG
TTTCAGACCCACCTCCCAACCCCGAGGGGACCCATGCATTGCATCTCAATTAGTCAGCAACCAGGTGTGG
AAAGTCCCCAGGCTCCCCAGCAGGCAGAAGTATGCAAAGCATGCGTCTCAATTAGTCAGCAACCATAGTC
CCGCCCCTAACTCCGCCCATCCCGCCCCTAACTCCGCCCAGTTCCGCCCATTCTCCGCCCCATGGCTGAC
TAATTTTTTTTATTTATGCAGAGGCCGAGGCCGCCTCGGCCTCTGAGCTATTCCAGAAGTAGTGAGGAGG
CTTTTTTGGAGGCCTAGGCTTTTGCAAAAAGCTTTCTAGAGGTACCACCGGAGCTTACCATGACCGAGTA
CAAGCCCACGGTGCGCCTCGCCACCCGCGACGACGTCCCCAGGGCCGTACGCACCCTCGCCGCCGCGTTC
GCCGACTACCCCGCCACGCGCCACACCGTCGATCCGGACCGCCACATCGAGCGGGTCACCGAGCTGCAAG
AACTCTTCCTCACGCGCGTCGGGCTCGACATCGGCAAGGTGTGGGTCGCGGACGACGGCGCCGCCGTGGC
GGTCTGGACCACGCCGGAGAGCGTCGAAGCGGGGGCGGTGTTCGCCGAGATCGGCCCGCGCATGGCCGAG
TTGAGCGGTTCCCGGCTGGCCGCGCAGCAACAGATGGAAGGCCTCCTGGCGCCGCACCGGCCCAAGGAGC
CCGCGTGGTTCCTGGCCACCGTCGGCGTCTCGCCCGACCACCAGGGCAAGGGTCTGGGCAGCGCCGTCGT
GCTCCCCGGAGTGGAGGCGGCCGAGCGCGCCGGGGTGCCCGCCTTCCTGGAGACCTCCGCGCCCCGCAAC
CTCCCCTTCTACGAGCGGCTCGGCTTCACCGTCACCGCCGACGTCGAGGTGCCCGAAGGACCGCGCACCT
GGTGCATGACCCGCAAGCCCGGTGCCAGTTAACGAATTCTAGATCTTGAGACAAATGGCAGTATTCATCC
ACAATTTTAAAAGAAAAGGGGGGATTGGGGGGTACAGTGCAGGGGAAAGAATAGTAGACATAATAGCAAC
AGACATACAAACTAAAGAATTACAAAAACAAATTACAAAAATTCAAAATTTTCGGGTTTATTACAGGGAC
AGCAGAGATCCACTTTGGCGCCGGCTCGAGGCCTGCAGGTGCAAAGATGGATAAAGTTTTAAACAGAGAG
GAATCTTTGCAGCTAATGGACCTTCTAGGTCTTGAAAGGAGTGGGAATTGGCTCCGGTGCCCGTCAGTGG
GCAGAGCGCACATCGCCCACAGTCCCCGAGAAGTTGGGGGGAGGGGTCGGCAATTGAACCGGTGCCTAGA
GAAGGTGGCGCGGGGTAAACTGGGAAAGTGATGTCGTGTACTGGCTCCGCCTTTTTCCCGAGGGTGGGGG
AGAACCGTATATAAGTGCAGTAGTCGCCGTGAACGTTCTTTTTCGCAACGGGTTTGCCGCCAGAACACAG
GTAAGTGCCGTGTGTGGTTCCCGCGGGCCTGGCCTCTTTACGGGTTATGGCCCTTGCGTGCCTTGAATTA
CTTCCACCTGGCTGCAGTACGTGATTCTTGATCCCGAGCTTCGGGTTGGAAGTGGGTGGGAGAGTTCGAG
GCCTTGCGCTTAAGGAGCCCCTTCGCCTCGTGCTTGAGTTGAGGCCTGGCCTGGGCGCTGGGGCCGCCGC
GTGCGAATCTGGTGGCACCTTCGCGCCTGTCTCGCTGCTTTCGATAAGTCTCTAGCCATTTAAAATTTTT
GATGACCTGCTGCGACGCTTTTTTTCTGGCAAGATAGTCTTGTAAATGCGGGCCAAGATCTGCACACTGG
TATTTCGGTTTTTGGGGCCGCGGGCGGCGACGGGGCCCGTGCGTCCCAGCGCACATGTTCGGCGAGGCGG
GGCCTGCGAGCGCGGCCACCGAGAATCGGACGGGGGTAGTCTCAAGCTGGCCGGCCTGCTCTGGTGCCTG
GCCTCGCGCCGCCGTGTATCGCCCCGCCCTGGGCGGCAAGGCTGGCCCGGTCGGCACCAGTTGCGTGAGC
GGAAAGATGGCCGCTTCCCGGCCCTGCTGCAGGGAGCTCAAAATGGAGGACGCGGCGCTCGGGAGAGCGG
GCGGGTGAGTCACCCACACAAAGGAAAAGGGCCTTTCCGTCCTCAGCCGTCGCTTCATGTGACTCCACGG
AGTACCGGGCGCCGTCCAGGCACCTCGATTAGTTCTCGAGCTTTTGGAGTACGTCGTCTTTAGGTTGGGG
GGAGGGGTTTTATGCGATGGAGTTTCCCCACACTGAGTGGGTGGAGACTGAAGTTAGGCCAGCTTGGCAC
TTGATGTAATTCTCCTTGGAATTTGCCCTTTTTGAGTTTGGATCTTGGTTCATTCTCAAGCCTCAGACAG
TGGTTCAAAGTTTTTTTCTTCCATTTCAGGTGTCGTGAGGCTAGCACCGCCACCATGCAGACATCAGAGA
CTGGGTCGGACACAGGCTCGACAGTGACCTTACAAACATCTGTGGCTAGTCAAGCAGCAGTGCCTACGCA
GGTGGTACAGCAAGTACCAGTACAACAACAGGTACAGCAGGTACAGACTGTGCAGCAGGTACAACATGTC
TATCCCGCTCAGGTGCAGTATGTGGAAGGAAGCGATACTGTCTATACCAATGGAGCAATCCGAACAACAA
CGTATCCTTACACAGAGACACAGATGTACAGCCAAAATACTGGAGGGAATTACTTTGATACTCAAGGGAG
TTCCGCCCAGGTGACTACCGTGGTCTCATCCCACAGTATGGTGGGCACTGGTGGGATTCAGATGGGCGTC
ACAGGAGGACAACTCATCAGCAGCTCTGGAGGAACCTATCTGATCGGCAACTCAATGGAGAATTCTGGTC
ACTCAGTGACACACACAACTCGGGCCTCCCCAGCGACAATTGAAATGGCGATTGAGACGCTGCAAAAGTC
TGACGGTCTGTCCACTCACAGAAGCTCTCTTCTCAACAGCCATCTCCAGTGGCTGTTGGACAATTATGAG
ACAGCAGAAGGAGTGAGCCTTCCCAGAAGCACTCTGTACAACCACTACCTTCGACACTGTCAGGAACACA
AACTGGACCCAGTCAATGCTGCCTCTTTTGGAAAATTAATAAGATCAATTTTTATGGGGCTACGAACCAG
GAGATTGGGCACTAGAGGAAACTCCAAATACCACTACTATGGGATTCGTGTCAAGCCAGATTCCCCTCTT
AATCGTCTGCAAGAAGACATGCAGTATATGGCTATGAGACAACAACCCATGCAACAGAAACAAAGGTACA
AGCCTATGCAGAAAGTGGATGGGGTTGCAGATGGTTTCACAGGAAGTGGTCAACAGACAGGCACATCTGT
TGAGCAAACTGTAATTGCCCAAAGCCAACATCATCAACAGTTTTTAGATGCATCTCGAGCACTTCCAGAG
TTTGGAGAAGTTGAAATCTCTTCTCTGCCAGATGGTACTACCTTTGAGGATATCAAGTCACTGCAGAGTC
TTTATAGAGAGCACTGTGAGGCAATATTGGACGTTGTTGTGAATCTTCAATTTAGCCTGATAGAAAAATT
GTGGCAAACATTCTGGCGCTATTCTCCCTCTACTCCAACTGATGGCACTACCATTACCGAATCGAGCAAT
CTGAGTGAAATAGAAAGTCGACTTCCGAAAGCAAAGCTGATAACTCTGTGCAAACATGAGTCTATCCTGA
AATGGATGTGTAACTGTGACCATGGGATGTACCAGGCTTTGGTGGAGATTCTCATCCCCGACGTCCTTAG
ACCTATTCCTAGTGCCTTGACCCAAGCCATTCGAAATTTTGCAAAAAGCCTTGAAGGTTGGCTTTCCAAT
GCCATGAACAATATTCCACAGAGAATGATACAAACCAAGGTTGCCGCTGTAAGTGCCTTTGCCCAGACTC
TGCGAAGATACACGTCGCTTAATCACCTGGCCCAGGCAGCTCGTGCAGTGCTTCAGAACACTTCCCAAAT
CAACCAGATGCTTAGTGACCTCAACCGTGTCGACTTTGCCAATGTCCAGGAGCAGGCTTCCTGGGTGTGC
CAGTGTGATGACAACATGGTTCAGAGACTAGAAACAGACTTCAAGATGACTCTTCAGCAGCAGAGCACCC
TGGAGCAGTGGGCTGCGTGGCTTGACAATGTGATGATGCAAGCACTGAAACCCTATGAAGGAAGACCCAG
TTTTCCTAAAGCCGCCAGGCAGTTTCTGCTAAAATGGTCTTTCTACAGCTCAATGGTTATTCGGGACTTA
ACCTTACGCAGTGCTGCTAGCTTTGGCTCCTTCCACCTGATCCGTCTACTCTACGACGAATATATGTTTT
ACTTAGTAGAACATCGTGTTGCTCAGGCAACAGGAGAGACTCCTATAGCAGTCATGGGCGAGTTTGGTGA
TTTAAATGCCGTGTCTCCTGGAAATCTGGATAAAGATGAAGGCAGTGAAGTAGAAAGTGAAATGGATGAA
GAACTGGATGACTCTTCAGAGCCTCAAGCCAAAAGAGAGAAAACAGAGCTGAGCCAGGCATTTCCAGTGG
GCTGCATGCAGCCTGTTCTCGAGACTGGCGTGCAACCAAGCCTCCTGAATCCAATTCACAGCGAGCACAT
TGTCACAAGTACTCAGACTATCAGACAGTGCAGCGCTACAGGAAATACCTACACTGCAGTCTAGTAATGA
ACTAGTCCGTAACTTGAAAGTATTTCGATTTCTTGGCTTTATATATCTTGTGGAAAGGACGACCTCTCCG
ACTCACAATGTACTTTACGCGTTAAGTCGACAATCAACCTCTGGATTACAAAATTTGTGAAAGATTGACT
GGTATTCTTAACTATGTTGCTCCTTTTACGCTATGTGGATACGCTGCTTTAATGCCTTTGTATCATGCTA
TTGCTTCCCGTATGGCTTTCATTTTCTCCTCCTTGTATAAATCCTGGTTGCTGTCTCTTTATGAGGAGTT
GTGGCCCGTTGTCAGGCAACGTGGCGTGGTGTGCACTGTGTTTGCTGACGCAACCCCCACTGGTTGGGGC
ATTGCCACCACCTGTCAGCTCCTTTCCGGGACTTTCGCTTTCCCCCTCCCTATTGCCACGGCGGAACTCA
TCGCCGCCTGCCTTGCCCGCTGCTGGACAGGGGCTCGGCTGTTGGGCACTGACAATTCCGTGGTGTTGTC
GGGGAAATCATCGTCCTTTCCTTGGCTGCTCGCCTGTGTTGCCACCTGGATTCTGCGCGGGACGTCCTTC
TGCTACGTCCCTTCGGCCCTCAATCCAGCGGACCTTCCTTCCCGCGGCCTGCTGCCGGCTCTGCGGCCTC
TTCCGCGTCTTCGCCTTCGCCCTCAGACGAGTCGGATCTCCCTTTGGGCCGCCTCCCCGCGTCGACTTTA
AGACCAATGACTTACAAGGCAGCTGTAGATCTTAGCCACTTTTTAAAAGAAAAGGGGGGACTGGAAGGGC
TAATTCACTCCCAACGAAGACAAGATCTGCTTTTTGCTTGTACTGGGTCTCTCTGGTTAGACCAGATCTG
AGCCTGGGAGCTCTCTGGCTAACTAGGGAACCCACTGCTTAAGCCTCAATAAAGCTTGCCTTGAGTGCTT
CAAGTAGTGTGTGCCCGTCTGTTGTGTGACTCTGGTAACTAGAGATCCCTCAGACCCTTTTAGTCAGTGT
GGAAAATCTCTAGCAGTACGTATAGTAGTTCATGTCATCTTATTATTCAGTATTTATAACTTGCAAAGAA
ATGAATATCAGAGAGTGAGAGGAACTTGTTTATTGCAGCTTATAATGGTTACAAATAAAGCAATAGCATC
ACAAATTTCACAAATAAAGCATTTTTTTCACTGCATTCTAGTTGTGGTTTGTCCAAACTCATCAATGTAT
CTTATCATGTCTGGCTCTAGCTATCCCGCCCCTAACTCCGCCCATCCCGCCCCTAACTCCGCCCAGTTCC
GCCCATTCTCCGCCCCATGGCTGACTAATTTTTTTTATTTATGCAGAGGCCGAGGCCGCCTCGGCCTCTG
AGCTATTCCAGAAGTAGTGAGGAGGCTTTTTTGGAGGCCTAGGGACGTACCCAATTCGCCCTATAGTGAG
TCGTATTACGCGCGCTCACTGGCCGTCGTTTTACAACGTCGTGACTGGGAAAACCCTGGCGTTACCCAAC
TTAATCGCCTTGCAGCACATCCCCCTTTCGCCAGCTGGCGTAATAGCGAAGAGGCCCGCACCGATCGCCC
TTCCCAACAGTTGCGCAGCCTGAATGGCGAATGGG
[124 nt withheld, positions 7946-8069]
C
[91 nt withheld, positions 8071-8161]
A
[49 nt withheld, positions 8163-8211]
CCTTTGACGTTGGAGTCCACGTTCTTT
[37 nt withheld, positions 8239-8275]
ACCCTATCTCGGTCTATTCTTTTGATTTATAAGGGATTTTGCCGATTTCGGCCTATTGGTTAAAAAATGA
GCTGATTTAACAAAAATTTAACGCGAATTTTAACAAAATATTAACGCTTACAATTTAGGTGGCACTTTTC
GGGGAAATGTGCGCGGAACCCCTATTTGTTTATTTTTCTAAATACATTCAAATATGTATCCGCTCATGAG
ACAATAACCCTGATAAATGCTTCAATAATATTGAAAAAGGAAGAGTATGAGTATTCAACATTTCCGTGTC
GCCCTTATTCCCTTTTTTGCGGCATTTTGCCTTCCTGTTTTTGCTCACCCAGAAACGCTGGTGAAAGTAA
AAGATGCTGAAGATCAGTTGGGTGCACGAGTGGGTTACATCGAACTGGATCTCAACAGCGGTAAGATCCT
TGAGAGTTTTCGCCCCGAAGAACGTTTTCCAATGATGAGCACTTTTAAAGTTCTGCTATGTGGCGCGGTA
TTATCCCGTATTGACGCCGGGCAAGAGCAACTCGGTCGCCGCATACACTATTCTCAGAATGACTTGGTTG
AGTACTCACCAGTCACAGAAAAGCATCTTACGGATGGCATGACAGTAAGAGAATTATGCAGTGCTGCCAT
AACCATGAGTGATAACACTGCGGCCAACTTACTTCTGACAACGATCGGAGGACCGAAGGAGCTAACCGCT
TTTTTGCACAACATGGGGGATCATGTAACTCGCCTTGATCGTTGGGAACCGGAGCTGAATGAAGCCATAC
CAAACGACGAGCGTGACACCACGATGCCTGTAGCAATGGCAACAACGTTGCGCAAACTATTAACTGGCGA
ACTACTTACTCTAGCTTCCCGGCAACAATTAATAGACTGGATGGAGGCGGATAAAGTTGCAGGACCACTT
CTGCGCTCGGCCCTTCCGGCTGGCTGGTTTATTGCTGATAAATCTGGAGCCGGTGAGCGTGGGTCTCGCG
GTATCATTGCAGCACTGGGGCCAGATGGTAAGCCCTCCCGTATCGTAGTTATCTACACGACGGGGAGTCA
GGCAACTATGGATGAACGAAATAGACAGATCGCTGAGATAGGTGCCTCACTGATTAAGCATTGGTAACTG
TCAGACCAAGTTTACTCATATATACTTTAGATTGATTTAAAACTTCATTTTTAATTTAAAAGGATCTAGG
TGAAGATCCTTTTTGATAATCTCATGACCAAAATCCCTTAACGTGAGTTTTCGTTCCACTGAGCGTCAGA
CCCCGTAGAAAAGATCAAAGGATCTTCTTGAGATCCTTTTTTTCTGCGCGTAATCTGCTGCTTGCAAACA
AAAAAACCACCGCTACCAGCGGTGGTTTGTTTGCCGGATCAAGAGCTACCAACTCTTTTTCCGAAGGTAA
CTGGCTTCAGCAGAGCGCAGATACCAAATACTGTTCTTCTAGTGTAGCCGTAGTTAGGCCACCACTTCAA
GAACTCTGTAGCACCGCCTACATACCTCGCTCTGCTAATCCTGTTACCAGTGGCTGCTGCCAGTGGCGAT
AAGTCGTGTCTTACCGGGTTGGACTCAAGACGATAGTTACCGGATAAGGCGCAGCGGTCGGGCTGAACGG
GGGGTTCGTGCACACAGCCCAGCTTGGAGCGAACGACCTACACCGAACTGAGATACCTACAGCGTGAGCT
ATGAGAAAGCGCCACGCTTCCCGAAGGGAGAAAGGCGGACAGGTATCCGGTAAGCGGCAGGGTCGGAACA
GGAGAGCGCACGAGGGAGCTTCCAGGGGGAAACGCCTGGTATCTTTATAGTCCTGTCGGGTTTCGCCACC
TCTGACTTGAGCGTCGATTTTTGTGATGCTCGTCAGGGGGGCGGAGCCTATGGAAAAACGCCAGCAACGC
GGCCTTTTTACGGTTCCTGGCCTTTTGCTGGCCTTTTGCTCACATGTTCTTTCCTGCGTTATCCCCTGAT
TCTGTGGATAACCGTATTACCGCCTTTGAGTGAGCTGATACCGCTCGCCGCAGCCGAACGACCGAGCGCA
GCGAGTCAGTGAGCGAGGAAGCGGAAGAGCGCCCAATACGCAAACCGCCTCTCCCCGCGCGTTGGCCGAT
TCATTAATGCAGCTGGCACGACAGGTTTCCCGACTGGAAAGCGGGCAGTGAGCGCAACGCAATTAATGTG
AGTTAGCTCACTCATTAGGCACCCCAGGCTTTACACTTTATGCTTCCGGCTCGTATGTTGTGTGGAATTG
TGAGCGGATAACAATTTCACACAGGAAACAGCTATGACCATGATTACGCCAAGCGCGCAATTAACCCTCA
CTAAAGGGAACAAAAGCTGGAGCTGCAAGC
Features (pLannotate 1.2.2; 31 found; start..end, strand, type, name):
      5..231     +  promoter       RSV promoter: Rous sarcoma virus enhancer/promoter
    232..412     +  LTR            5' LTR (truncated): truncated 5' long terminal repeat (LTR) from HIV-1
    459..584     +  misc_feature   HIV-1 Ψ: packaging signal of human immunodeficiency virus type 1
    568..931     +  CDS            HIV-1 gag (fragment): gag protein from human immunodeficiency virus 1; gag
   1077..1310    +  misc_feature   RRE: The Rev response element (RRE) of HIV-1 allows for Rev-dependent mRNA export from the nucleus to the cytoplasm.
   1687..1713    +  CDS            Rev (fragment): human immunodeficiency virus 1 (HIV-1) Rev protein; rev; enhances nuclear export of unspliced and incompletely spliced viral mRNAs
   1720..1743    +  promoter       SV40 promoter (fragment): SV40 early promoter
   1744..1815    +  promoter       SV40 promoter (fragment): SV40 enhancer and early promoter
   1839..1974    +  rep_origin     SV40 ori: SV40 origin of replication
   2020..2616    +  CDS            PuroR (fragment): puromycin N-acetyltransferase; pac from Streptomyces; confers resistance to puromycin
   2665..2782    +  misc_feature   cPPT/CTS: central polypurine tract and central termination sequence of HIV-1
   2847..2913    +  CDS            small t antigen (fragment): SV40 (simian virus 40) small t antigen
   2920..4098    +  promoter       EF-1α promoter: strong constitutive promoter for human elongation factor EF-1α
   4115..6361    +  CDS            RFX3: RFX3_HUMAN - Experimental evidence at protein level: Swiss-Prot protein existence level 1. Transcription factor required for ciliogenesis and islet cell differentiation during endocrine pancreas development. Essential for the differentiation of nodal monocilia and left-right asymmetry specification during embryogenesis. Required for the biogenesis of motile cilia by governing growth and beating efficiency of motile cells. Also required for ciliated ependymal cell differentiation. Regulates the expression of genes involved in ciliary assembly (DYNC2LI1, FOXJ1 and BBS4) and genes involved in cil
   6377..6430    +  promoter       U6 promoter (fragment): RNA polymerase III promoter for human U6 snRNA
   6472..7060    +  misc_feature   WPRE: woodchuck hepatitis virus posttranscriptional regulatory element
   7111..7130    +  misc_feature   cPPT/CTS (fragment): central polypurine tract and central termination sequence of HIV-1
   7132..7365    +  LTR            3' LTR (ΔU3): self-inactivating 3' long terminal repeat (LTR) from HIV-1
   7443..7564    +  polyA_signal   SV40 poly(A) signal: SV40 polyadenylation signal
   7604..7739    +  rep_origin     SV40 ori: SV40 origin of replication
   7760..7778    -  promoter       T7 promoter: promoter for bacteriophage T7 RNA polymerase
   7786..7941    +  CDS            lacZα (fragment): LacZα fragment of β-galactosidase; lacZ fragment
   7946..8374    +  rep_origin     f1 ori (sequence partly withheld): f1 bacteriophage origin of replication; arrow indicates direction of (+) strand synthesis
   8427..8531    +  promoter       AmpR promoter: bla
   8532..9392    +  CDS            AmpR: β-lactamase; bla; confers resistance to ampicillin, carbenicillin, and related antibiotics
   9563..10151   +  rep_origin     ori: high-copy-number ColE1/pMB1/pBR322/pUC origin of replication
  10334..10426   +  CDS            lacI (fragment): lac repressor; lacI; The lac repressor binds to the lac operator to inhibit transcription in E. coli. This inhibition can be relieved by adding lactose or isopropyl-β-D-thiogalactopyranoside (IPTG).
  10439..10460   +  protein_bind   CAP binding site: CAP binding activates transcription in the presence of cAMP. E. coli catabolite activator protein
  10475..10505   +  promoter       lac promoter: promoter for the E. coli lac operon
  10513..10529   +  protein_bind   lac operator: The lac repressor binds to the lac operator to inhibit transcription in E. coli. This inhibition can be relieved by adding lactose or isopropyl-β-D-thiogalactopyranoside (IPTG). lac repressor encoded by lacI
  10574..10592   +  promoter       T3 promoter: promoter for bacteriophage T3 RNA polymerase
