[The description below was written by a language model from this plasmid's Addgene catalogue record and pLannotate feature annotations shown in this document.]
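Description:
TFORF0202 is a lentiviral mammalian expression plasmid built on the pLX_TRC317 backbone that overexpresses the human transcription factor RFX3. It belongs to a large collection of transcription factor ORF constructs in which each ORF is paired with a unique 24-bp barcode, so that individual factors can be identified by sequencing in pooled overexpression screens such as directed differentiation studies. In bacteria the plasmid is maintained through a high-copy ColE1/pUC-type origin and selected with ampicillin via the β-lactamase gene. An f1 origin and remnants of a lac/T7/T3 cloning region are also present in the backbone. The depositor notes that the plasmid may recombine, as is common for LTR-containing vectors.

The viral portion has a third-generation layout. An RSV promoter drives a truncated HIV-1 5' LTR, followed by the Ψ packaging signal with a gag fragment, the Rev response element, a cPPT/CTS, and a self-inactivating ΔU3 3' LTR with a downstream SV40 polyadenylation signal. Two cassettes sit between the LTRs. An SV40 early promoter drives puromycin N-acetyltransferase for selecting transduced cells, and the strong constitutive EF-1α promoter drives the RFX3 coding sequence. A WPRE downstream of the ORF enhances transcript stability and expression. The barcode is not annotated in the feature table. RFX3 is annotated as a regulator of ciliogenesis and of islet cell differentiation in the endocrine pancreas. The ORF was produced by gene synthesis, and the depositor lists matching RefSeq and Ensembl transcript identifiers. The 10,615-nt sequenced record is consistent with the stated backbone and insert sizes.
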