Addgene plasmid #142555: TFORF0202
Purpose: Lentiviral vector for overexpressing transcription factor ORFs with unique 24-bp barcodes. Barcodes facilitate identification of transcription factors in pooled screens.
Depositing lab: Feng Zhang. Depositing organization: Broad Institute. Publication: A transcription factor atlas of directed differentiation. Joung J, Ma S, Tay T, Geiger-Schuller KR, Kirchgatterer PC, Verdine VK, Guo B, Arias-Garcia MA, Allen WE, Singh A, Kuksenko O, Abudayyeh OO, Gootenberg JS, Fu Z, Macrae RK, Buenrostro JD, Regev A, Zhang F. Cell. 2023 Jan 5;186(1):209-229.e26. doi: 10.1016/j.cell.2022.11.026. PubMed 36608654.
Backbone
  Vector backbone: pLX_TRC317
  Backbone manufacturer: Broad Institute Genetic Perturbation Platform
  Backbone size w/o insert (bp): 8264
  Vector type: Mammalian Expression, Lentiviral
  Selectable markers: Puromycin
Growth in bacteria
  Bacterial resistance: Ampicillin, 100 μg/mL
  Growth temperature: 37°C
  Growth strain: NEB Stable
  Copy number: High Copy
Gene/Insert
  Gene/Insert name: RFX3
  Species: H. sapiens (human)
  Insert size (bp): 2351
  Entrez Gene: RFX3
  Promoter: EF1a
  Cloning method: Unknown
  Sequencing primers: 5′ GGGTGGAGACTGAAGTTAGGCCAG; 3′ CACATAGCGTAAAAGGAGCAACATAG
Terms and licenses: Academic/Nonprofit Terms; Industry Terms: Not Available to Industry
Depositor comments: NM_134428,NM_001282116,ENST00000382004,ENST00000617270 . The transcription factor ORF portion of this plasmid was synthesized by Genewiz. Please test multiple small colonies in case of plasmid recombination. To make this collection available in a timely manner, a portion of this collection was not fully sequenced by Addgene. If an Addgene verified full plasmid sequence is not available, please contact us prior to placing an order to request the full sequence.
How to cite: TFORF0202 was a gift from Feng Zhang (Addgene plasmid # 142555 ; http://n2t.net/addgene:142555 ; RRID:Addgene_142555)
