>Addgene plasmid #142555 | TFORF0202 | depositor partial sequence | sequence record 279803 | Insert
ACCGCCACCATGCAGACATCAGAGACTGGGTCGGACACAGGCTCGACAGTGACCTTACAAACATCTGTGG
CTAGTCAAGCAGCAGTGCCTACGCAGGTGGTACAGCAAGTACCAGTACAACAACAGGTACAGCAGGTACA
GACTGTGCAGCAGGTACAACATGTCTATCCCGCTCAGGTGCAGTATGTGGAAGGAAGCGATACTGTCTAT
ACCAATGGAGCAATCCGAACAACAACGTATCCTTACACAGAGACACAGATGTACAGCCAAAATACTGGAG
GGAATTACTTTGATACTCAAGGGAGTTCCGCCCAGGTGACTACCGTGGTCTCATCCCACAGTATGGTGGG
CACTGGTGGGATTCAGATGGGCGTCACAGGAGGACAACTCATCAGCAGCTCTGGAGGAACCTATCTGATC
GGCAACTCAATGGAGAATTCTGGTCACTCAGTGACACACACAACTCGGGCCTCCCCAGCGACAATTGAAA
TGGCGATTGAGACGCTGCAAAAGTCTGACGGTCTGTCCACTCACAGAAGCTCTCTTCTCAACAGCCATCT
CCAGTGGCTGTTGGACAATTATGAGACAGCAGAAGGAGTGAGCCTTCCCAGAAGCACTCTGTACAACCAC
TACCTTCGACACTGTCAGGAACACAAACTGGACCCAGTCAATGCTGCCTCTTTTGGAAAATTAATAAGAT
CAATTTTTATGGGGCTACGAACCAGGAGATTGGGCACTAGAGGAAACTCCAAATACCACTACTATGGGAT
TCGTGTCAAGCCAGATTCCCCTCTTAATCGTCTGCAAGAAGACATGCAGTATATGGCTATGAGACAACAA
CCCATGCAACAGAAACAAAGGTACAAGCCTATGCAGAAAGTGGATGGGGTTGCAGATGGTTTCACAGGAA
GTGGTCAACAGACAGGCACATCTGTTGAGCAAACTGTAATTGCCCAAAGCCAACATCATCAACAGTTTTT
AGATGCATCTCGAGCACTTCCAGAGTTTGGAGAAGTTGAAATCTCTTCTCTGCCAGATGGTACTACCTTT
GAGGATATCAAGTCACTGCAGAGTCTTTATAGAGAGCACTGTGAGGCAATATTGGACGTTGTTGTGAATC
TTCAATTTAGCCTGATAGAAAAATTGTGGCAAACATTCTGGCGCTATTCTCCCTCTACTCCAACTGATGG
CACTACCATTACCGAATCGAGCAATCTGAGTGAAATAGAAAGTCGACTTCCGAAAGCAAAGCTGATAACT
CTGTGCAAACATGAGTCTATCCTGAAATGGATGTGTAACTGTGACCATGGGATGTACCAGGCTTTGGTGG
AGATTCTCATCCCCGACGTCCTTAGACCTATTCCTAGTGCCTTGACCCAAGCCATTCGAAATTTTGCAAA
AAGCCTTGAAGGTTGGCTTTCCAATGCCATGAACAATATTCCACAGAGAATGATACAAACCAAGGTTGCC
GCTGTAAGTGCCTTTGCCCAGACTCTGCGAAGATACACGTCGCTTAATCACCTGGCCCAGGCAGCTCGTG
CAGTGCTTCAGAACACTTCCCAAATCAACCAGATGCTTAGTGACCTCAACCGTGTCGACTTTGCCAATGT
CCAGGAGCAGGCTTCCTGGGTGTGCCAGTGTGATGACAACATGGTTCAGAGACTAGAAACAGACTTCAAG
ATGACTCTTCAGCAGCAGAGCACCCTGGAGCAGTGGGCTGCGTGGCTTGACAATGTGATGATGCAAGCAC
TGAAACCCTATGAAGGAAGACCCAGTTTTCCTAAAGCCGCCAGGCAGTTTCTGCTAAAATGGTCTTTCTA
CAGCTCAATGGTTATTCGGGACTTAACCTTACGCAGTGCTGCTAGCTTTGGCTCCTTCCACCTGATCCGT
CTACTCTACGACGAATATATGTTTTACTTAGTAGAACATCGTGTTGCTCAGGCAACAGGAGAGACTCCTA
TAGCAGTCATGGGCGAGTTTGGTGATTTAAATGCCGTGTCTCCTGGAAATCTGGATAAAGATGAAGGCAG
TGAAGTAGAAAGTGAAATGGATGAAGAACTGGATGACTCTTCAGAGCCTCAAGCCAAAAGAGAGAAAACA
GAGCTGAGCCAGGCATTTCCAGTGGGCTGCATGCAGCCTGTTCTCGAGACTGGCGTGCAACCAAGCCTCC
TGAATCCAATTCACAGCGAGCACATTGTCACAAGTACTCAGACTATCAGACAGTGCAGCGCTACAGGAAA
TACCTACACTGCAGTCTAGTAATGAACTAGTCCGTAACTTGAAAGTATTTCGATTTCTTGGCTTTATATA
TCTTGTGGAAAGGACGACCTCTCCGACTCACAATGTACTTT
