>Addgene plasmid #142555 | TFORF0202 | depositor partial sequence | sequence record 279804 | Barcode
CCTCTCCGACTCACAATGTACTTT
